>Addgene plasmid #21834 | MyD116.PFLAG.CMV2 | addgene full sequence | sequence record 239464 | Addgene NGS Result
CCATTCGCCATTCAGGCTGCGCAACTGTTGGGAAGGGCGATCGGTGCGGGCCTCTTCGCTATTACGCCAG
CTGGCGAAAGGGGGATGTGCTGCAAGGCGATTAAGTTGGGTAACGCCAGGGTTTTCCCAGTCACGACGTT
GTAAAACGACGGCCAGTGCCAAGCTGATCTATACATTGAATCAATATTGGCAATTAGCCATATTAGTCAT
TGGTTATATAGCATAAATCAATATTGGCTATTGGCCATTGCATACGTTGTATCTATATCATAATATGTAC
ATTTATATTGGCTCATGTCCAATATGACCGCCATGTTGACATTGATTATTGACTAGTTATTAATAGTAAT
CAATTACGGGGTCATTAGTTCATAGCCCATATATGGAGTTCCGCGTTACATAACTTACGGTAAATGGCCC
GCCTGGCTGACCGCCCAACGACCCCCGCCCATTGACGTCAATAATGACGTATGTTCCCATAGTAACGCCA
ATAGGGACTTTCCATTGACGTCAATGGGTGGAGTATTTACGGTAAACTGCCCACTTGGCAGTACATCAAG
TGTATCATATGCCAAGTCCGCCCCCTATTGACGTCAATGACGGTAAATGGCCCGCCTGGCATTATGCCCA
GTACATGACCTTACGGGACTTTCCTACTTGGCAGTACATCTACGTATTAGTCATCGCTATTACCATGGTG
ATGCGGTTTTGGCAGTACACCAATGGGCGTGGATAGCGGTTTGACTCACGGGGATTTCCAAGTCTCCACC
CCATTGACGTCAATGGGAGTTTGTTTTGGCACCAAAATCAACGGGACTTTCCAAAATGTCGTAATAACCC
CGCCCCGTTGACGCAAATGGGCGGTAGGCGTGTACGGTGGGAGGTCTATATAAGCAGAGCTCGTTTAGTG
AACCGTCAGAATTGATCTACCATGGACTACAAAGACGATGACGACAAGCTTGCGGCCGGGGTGACGTGCA
GCCCGCCGCCCAGACAC
[1971 nt withheld, positions 998-2968]
TAAGCCTGAGTAGTTTCCTATTATTTATTTATTTATTTATTTGAATAAGAAATAAAGCCTTTTAATTTGT
AGTGAAAAAAAAAAAAAAAAAAGGAATTCATCGATAGATCTGATATCGGTACCAGTCGACTCTAGAGGAT
CCCGGGTGGCATCCCTGTGACCCCTCCCCAGTGCCTCTCCTGGCCCTGGAAGTTGCCACTCCAGTGCCCA
CCAGCCTTGTCCTAATAAAATTAAGTTGCATCATTTTGTCTGACTAGGTGTCCTTCTATAATATTATGGG
GTGGAGGGGGGTGGTATGGAGCAAGGGGCAAGTTGGGAAGACAACCTGTAGGGCCTGCGGGGTCTATTGG
GAACCAAGCTGGAGTGCAGTGGCACAATCTTGGCTCACTGCAATCTCCGCCTCCTGGGTTCAAGCGATTC
TCCTGCCTCAGCCTCCCGAGTTGTTGGGATTCCAGGCATGCATGACCAGGCTCAGCTAATTTTTGTTTTT
TTGGTAGAGACGGGGTTTCACCATATTGGCCAGGCTGGTCTCCAACTCCTAATCTCAGGTGATCTACCCA
CCTTGGCCTCCCAAATTGCTGGGATTACAGGCGTGAACCACTGCTCCCTTCCCTGTCCTTCTGATTTTAA
AATAACTATACCAGCAGGAGGACGTCCAGACACAGCATAGGCTACCTGGCCATGCCCAACCGGTGGGACA
TTTGAGTTGCTTGCTTGGCACTGTCCTCTCATGCGTTGGGTCCACTCAGTAGATGCCTGTTGAATTGGGT
ACGCGGCCAGCTTGGCTGTGGAATGTGTGTCAGTTAGGGTGTGGAAAGTCCCCAGGCTCCCCAGCAGGCA
GAAGTATGCAAAGCATGCATCTCAATTAGTCAGCAACCAGGTGTGGAAAGTCCCCAGGCTCCCCAGCAGG
CAGAAGTATGCAAAGCATGCATCTCAATTAGTCAGCAACCATAGTCCCGCCCCTAACTCCGCCCATCCCG
CCCCTAACTCCGCCCAGTTCCGCCCATTCTCCGCCCCATGGCTGACTAATTTTTTTTATTTATGCAGAGG
CCGAGGCCGCCTCGGCCTCTGAGCTATTCCAGAAGTAGTGAGGAGGCTTTTTTGGAGGCCTAGGCTTTTG
CAAAAAGCTCCTCGAGGAACTGAAAAACCAGAAAGTTAATTCCCTATAGTGAGTCGTATTAAATTCGTAA
TCATGTCATAGCTGTTTCCTGTGTGAAATTGTTATCCGCTCACAATTCCACACAACATACGAGCCGGAAG
CATAAAGTGTAAAGCCTGGGGTGCCTAATGAGTGAGCTAACTCACATTAATTGCGTTGCGCTCACTGCCC
GCTTTCCAGTCGGGAAACCTGTCGTGCCAGCTGCATTAATGAATCGGCCAACGCGCGGGGAGAGGCGGTT
TGCGTATTGGGCGCTCTTCCGCTTCCTCGCTCACTGACTCGCTGCGCTCGGTCGTTCGGCTGCGGCGAGC
GGTATCAGCTCACTCAAAGGCGGTAATACGGTTATCCACAGAATCAGGGGATAACGCAGGAAAGAACATG
TGAGCAAAAGGCCAGCAAAAGGCCAGGAACCGTAAAAAGGCCGCGTTGCTGGCGTTTTTCCATAGGCTCC
GCCCCCCTGACGAGCATCACAAAAATCGACGCTCAAGTCAGAGGTGGCGAAACCCGACAGGACTATAAAG
ATACCAGGCGTTTCCCCCTGGAAGCTCCCTCGTGCGCTCTCCTGTTCCGACCCTGCCGCTTACCGGATAC
CTGTCCGCCTTTCTCCCTTCGGGAAGCGTGGCGCTTTCTCATAGCTCACGCTGTAGGTATCTCAGTTCGG
TGTAGGTCGTTCGCTCCAAGCTGGGCTGTGTGCACGAACCCCCCGTTCAGCCCGACCGCTGCGCCTTATC
CGGTAACTATCGTCTTGAGTCCAACCCGGTAAGACACGACTTATCGCCACTGGCAGCAGCCACTGGTAAC
AGGATTAGCAGAGCGAGGTATGTAGGCGGTGCTACAGAGTTCTTGAAGTGGTGGCCTAACTACGGCTACA
CTAGAAGAACAGTATTTGGTATCTGCGCTCTGCTGAAGCCAGTTACCTTCGGAAAAAGAGTTGGTAGCTC
TTGATCCGGCAAACAAACCACCGCTGGTAGCGGTGGTTTTTTTGTTTGCAAGCAGCAGATTACGCGCAGA
AAAAAAGGATCTCAAGAAGATCCTTTGATCTTTTCTACGGGGTCTGACGCTCAGTGGAACGAAAACTCAC
GTTAAGGGATTTTGGTCATGAGATTATCAAAAAGGATCTTCACCTAGATCCTTTTAAATTAAAAATGAAG
TTTTAAATCAATCTAAAGTATATATGAGTAAACTTGGTCTGACAGTTACCAATGCTTAATCAGTGAGGCA
CCTATCTCAGCGATCTGTCTATTTCGTTCATCCATAGTTGCCTGACTCCCCGTCGTGTAGATAACTACGA
TACGGGAGGGCTTACCATCTGGCCCCAGTGCTGCAATGATACCGCGAGACCCACGCTCACCGGCTCCAGA
TTTATCAGCAATAAACCAGCCAGCCGGAAGGGCCGAGCGCAGAAGTGGTCCTGCAACTTTATCCGCCTCC
ATCCAGTCTATTAATTGTTGCCGGGAAGCTAGAGTAAGTAGTTCGCCAGTTAATAGTTTGCGCAACGTTG
TTGCCATTGCTACAGGCATCGTGGTGTCACGCTCGTCGTTTGGTATGGCTTCATTCAGCTCCGGTTCCCA
ACGATCAAGGCGAGTTACATGATCCCCCATGTTGTGCAAAAAAGCGGTTAGCTCCTTCGGTCCTCCGATC
GTTGTCAGAAGTAAGTTGGCCGCAGTGTTATCACTCATGGTTATGGCAGCACTGCATAATTCTCTTACTG
TCATGCCATCCGTAAGATGCTTTTCTGTGACTGGTGAGTACTCAACCAAGTCATTCTGAGAATAGTGTAT
GCGGCGACCGAGTTGCTCTTGCCCGGCGTCAATACGGGATAATACCGCGCCACATAGCAGAACTTTAAAA
GTGCTCATCATTGGAAAACGTTCTTCGGGGCGAAAACTCTCAAGGATCTTACCGCTGTTGAGATCCAGTT
CGATGTAACCCACTCGTGCACCCAACTGATCTTCAGCATCTTTTACTTTCACCAGCGTTTCTGGGTGAGC
AAAAACAGGAAGGCAAAATGCCGCAAAAAAGGGAATAAGGGCGACACGGAAATGTTGAATACTCATACTC
TTCCTTTTTCAATATTATTGAAGCATTTATCAGGGTTATTGTCTCATGAGCGGATACATATTTGAATGTA
TTTAGAAAAATAAACAAATAGGGGTTCCGCGCACATTTCCCCGAAAAGTGCCACCTG
[124 nt withheld, positions 6316-6439]
C
[91 nt withheld, positions 6441-6531]
A
[49 nt withheld, positions 6533-6581]
CCTTTGACGTTGGAGTCCACGTTCTTT
[37 nt withheld, positions 6609-6645]
ACCCTATCTCGGTCTATTCTTTTGATTTATAAGGGATTTTGCCGATTTCGGCCTATTGGTTAAAAAATGA
GCTGATTTAACAAAAATTTAACGCGAATTTTAACAAAATATTAACGCTTACAATTT
Features (pLannotate 1.2.2; 18 found; start..end, strand, type, name):
      4..158     -  CDS            lacZα (fragment): LacZα fragment of β-galactosidase; lacZ fragment
    318..697     +  enhancer       CMV enhancer: human cytomegalovirus immediate early enhancer
    699..898     +  promoter       CMV promoter: human cytomegalovirus (CMV) immediate early promoter
    934..954     +  CDS            3xFLAG (fragment): three tandem FLAG® epitope tags
    998..2968    +  CDS            Ppp1r15a (sequence withheld): PR15A_MOUSE - Also known as Gadd34, Myd116. Experimental evidence at protein level: Swiss-Prot protein existence level 1. Recruits the serine/threonine-protein phosphatase PP1 to dephosphorylate the translation initiation factor eIF-2A/EIF2S1, thereby reversing the shut-off of protein synthesis initiated by stress-inducible kinases and facilitating recovery of cells from stress. Down-regulates the TGF-beta signaling pathway by promoting dephosphorylation of TGFB1 by PP1. May promote apoptosis by inducing TP53 phosphorylation on 'Ser-15'. In case of infection with vesicular stomatitis virus (VS
   3040..3056    +  promoter       ARG4 promoter (fragment): S. cerevisiae ARG4
   3093..3111    -  misc_feature   MCS (fragment): pUC18/19 multiple cloning site
   3112..3734    +  polyA_signal   hGH poly(A) signal: human growth hormone polyadenylation signal
   3763..4092    +  promoter       SV40 promoter: SV40 enhancer and early promoter
   4131..4149    -  promoter       T7 promoter: promoter for bacteriophage T7 RNA polymerase
   4187..4203    -  protein_bind   lac operator: The lac repressor binds to the lac operator to inhibit transcription in E. coli. This inhibition can be relieved by adding lactose or isopropyl-β-D-thiogalactopyranoside (IPTG). lac repressor encoded by lacI
   4211..4241    -  promoter       lac promoter: promoter for the E. coli lac operon
   4256..4277    -  protein_bind   CAP binding site: CAP binding activates transcription in the presence of cAMP. E. coli catabolite activator protein
   4290..4382    -  CDS            lacI (fragment): lac repressor; lacI; The lac repressor binds to the lac operator to inhibit transcription in E. coli. This inhibition can be relieved by adding lactose or isopropyl-β-D-thiogalactopyranoside (IPTG).
   4565..5153    -  rep_origin     ori: high-copy-number ColE1/pMB1/pBR322/pUC origin of replication
   5324..6184    -  CDS            AmpR: β-lactamase; bla; confers resistance to ampicillin, carbenicillin, and related antibiotics
   6185..6289    -  promoter       AmpR promoter: bla
   6316..6744    +  rep_origin     f1 ori (sequence partly withheld): f1 bacteriophage origin of replication; arrow indicates direction of (+) strand synthesis
