[The description below was written by a language model from this plasmid's Addgene catalogue record and pLannotate feature annotations shown in this document.]
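Description:
MyD116.PFLAG.CMV2 is a mammalian expression plasmid built on the pCMV2 (pFLAG-CMV2-type) backbone that drives production of N-terminally FLAG-tagged mouse GADD34, also called MyD116 and encoded by Ppp1r15a. The sequenced record is about 6.8 kb, consistent with a roughly 2.1 kb insert placed between SacI and EcoRI sites, both of which were preserved, in a roughly 4.7 kb vector. In bacteria it is maintained at high copy through a ColE1/pUC-type origin and selected with ampicillin via the β-lactamase gene. An f1 origin is also present, which can support single-stranded DNA production. No mammalian drug-selection marker is annotated, so the plasmid appears suited to transient transfection.

The expression cassette consists of the human cytomegalovirus immediate-early enhancer and promoter, a short FLAG epitope coding segment (annotated as a partial match to 3xFLAG, in keeping with the single Flag tag listed in the catalogue), the Ppp1r15a open reading frame, and the human growth hormone polyadenylation signal. Downstream lies an SV40 enhancer/early promoter region, a segment that in SV40 also includes the viral origin of replication. The remaining annotations (lacZα and lacI fragments, lac promoter and operator, T7 promoter, an MCS remnant and a very short ARG4 promoter match) are backbone remnants or probably incidental hits rather than functional parts of the design.

GADD34 recruits protein phosphatase 1 to dephosphorylate the translation initiation factor eIF2α, reversing stress-induced translational shutdown. The associated publication concerns GADD34-mediated feedback inhibition of the unfolded protein response, so the construct is suited to overexpressing the protein in cultured mammalian cells, with detection or immunoprecipitation through the FLAG epitope.
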