Addgene plasmid #21834: MyD116.PFLAG.CMV2
Depositing lab: David Ron. Depositing organization: NYU Grossman School of Medicine. Publication: Feedback inhibition of the unfolded protein response by GADD34-mediated dephosphorylation of eIF2alpha. Novoa I, Zeng H, Harding HP, Ron D. J Cell Biol. 2001 May 28. 153(5):1011-22. 10.1083/jcb.153.5.1011 PubMed 11381086.
Backbone
  Vector backbone: pCMV2
  Backbone size w/o insert (bp): 4724
  Vector type: Mammalian Expression
Growth in bacteria
  Bacterial resistance: Ampicillin, 100 μg/mL
  Growth temperature: 37°C
  Growth strain: DH5alpha
  Copy number: High Copy
Gene/Insert
  Gene/Insert name: GADD34 (alt name: MyD116)
  Species: M. musculus (mouse)
  Insert size (bp): 2144
  Entrez Gene: Ppp1r15a (a.k.a. 9630030H21, Gadd34, Myd116)
  Tag / fusion protein: Flag (N terminal on insert)
  Cloning method: Restriction Enzyme; 5′ cloning site SacI (not destroyed); 3′ cloning site EcoR I (not destroyed)
  Sequencing primers: 5′ CMV-F; 3′ hGH-PA-R
Terms and licenses: Academic/Nonprofit Terms; Industry Terms: Not Available to Industry
How to cite: MyD116.PFLAG.CMV2 was a gift from David Ron (Addgene plasmid # 21834 ; http://n2t.net/addgene:21834 ; RRID:Addgene_21834)
