>Addgene plasmid #21834 | MyD116.PFLAG.CMV2 | addgene partial sequence | sequence record 27613 | 21834 with CMV-F
AGCTCGTTTAGTGAACCGTCAGAATTGATCTACCATGGACTACAAAGACGATGACGACAAGCTTGCGGCC
GGGGTGACGTGCAGCCCGCCGCCCAGACAC
[617 nt withheld, positions 101-717]
